Addgene plasmid #58318: pEGFP-TRAF4
Purpose: EGFP-tagged mouse TRAF4
Depositing lab: Ying Zhang. Depositing organization: National Cancer Institute (NCI). Publication: Ubiquitination of tumor necrosis factor receptor-associated factor 4 (TRAF4) by Smad ubiquitination regulatory factor 1 (Smurf1) regulates motility of breast epithelial and cancer cells. Wang X, Jin C, Tang Y, Tang LY, Zhang YE. J Biol Chem. 2013 Jul 26;288(30):21784-92. doi: 10.1074/jbc.M113.472704. Epub 2013 Jun 11. PubMed 23760265.
Backbone
  Vector backbone: pEGFP-C1
  Backbone manufacturer: Clontech
  Backbone size w/o insert (bp): 4700
  Total vector size (bp): 6112
  Vector type: Mammalian Expression
  Selectable markers: Neomycin (select with G418)
Growth in bacteria
  Bacterial resistance: Kanamycin, 50 μg/mL
  Growth temperature: 37°C
  Growth strain: DH5alpha
  Copy number: Unknown
Gene/Insert
  Gene/Insert name: TNF receptor associated factor 4 (alt name: TRAF4)
  Species: M. musculus (mouse)
  Insert size (bp): 1412
  GenBank ID: NM_009423 BC020455
  Entrez Gene: Traf4 (a.k.a. A530032M13Rik, CART1, msp2)
  Promoter: CMV
  Tag / fusion protein: GFP (N terminal on backbone)
  Cloning method: Restriction Enzyme; 5′ cloning site BglII (destroyed during cloning); 3′ cloning site SalI (not destroyed)
  Sequencing primers: 5′ EGFP-C
Resource information
  A portion of this plasmid was derived from a plasmid made by: mouse TRAF4 cDNA was obtained from cDNA clone IMAGE 3598556
Terms and licenses: Academic/Nonprofit Terms; Industry Terms: Not Available to Industry
How to cite: pEGFP-TRAF4 was a gift from Ying Zhang (Addgene plasmid # 58318 ; http://n2t.net/addgene:58318 ; RRID:Addgene_58318)
