[The description below was written by a language model from this plasmid's Addgene catalogue record.]
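Description:
pEGFP-TRAF4 is a mammalian expression plasmid built on the Clontech pEGFP-C1 backbone (about 4.7 kb), with a total size of roughly 6.1 kb. It is propagated in E. coli under kanamycin selection, and the record lists neomycin resistance as the mammalian marker, so transfected cells can be selected with G418 to establish stable lines. The record does not state the copy number, and no feature table is provided, so elements such as the origin of replication and polyadenylation signals are not itemised.

The payload is the mouse TNF receptor associated factor 4 (Traf4, also known as CART1) coding sequence, an insert of about 1.4 kb derived from an IMAGE cDNA clone. It was placed by restriction cloning in the multiple cloning site downstream of EGFP, with the 5′ BglII junction destroyed in the process and the 3′ SalI site retained. Transcription is driven by the CMV promoter, a strong constitutive promoter in most mammalian cell lines. Because the backbone supplies the fluorescent protein upstream of the cloning site, the product is a fusion carrying EGFP at the N terminus of TRAF4.

This arrangement allows TRAF4 to be overexpressed and followed directly by fluorescence in cells, for example to examine its subcellular localisation, or detected and pulled down through the GFP moiety. The associated publication concerns ubiquitination of TRAF4 by the E3 ligase Smurf1 and its effect on the motility of breast epithelial and cancer cells, which indicates the context in which the construct was used.
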