>Addgene plasmid #58318 | pEGFP-TRAF4 | addgene partial sequence | sequence record 92209 | EGFP-C 5'-CATGGTCCTGCTGGAGTTCGTG-3'
GAGCTGTACAAGTCCGGACTCAGATCCATGCCCGGCTTCGACTACAAGTTCCTGGAGAAGCCCAAGCGGC
GGCTGCTGTGCCCACTGTGCGGGAAGCCCATGCGCGAGCCTGTGCAGGTGTCTACTTGTGGCCACCGCTT
CTGCGACACCTGCCTGCAGGAGTTTCTCAGTGAAGGAGTCTTCAAATGCCCTGAGGACCAACTTCCTCTG
GACTATGCCAAGATCTACCCAGACCCAGAGCTGGAGGTCCAGGTGTTAGGCTTGGCTATCCGCTGCATCC
ACAGTGAGGAGGGCTGCCGCTGGAGCGGGCCACTTCGTCATCTACAGGGCCACTTGAACACTTGCAGCTT
CAATGTAGTCCCCTGCCCTAATCGCTGCCCAGCCAAGCTGAGCCGGCGTGACCTGCCTGCCCACCTGCAG
CACGACTGCCCTAAGCGCCGCCTCAAGTGTGAATTCTGTGGCTGTGACTTCAGTGGGGAGGCCTACGAGA
GTCACGAGGGCGTGTGCCCCCAAGAGAGTGTGTACTGTGAGAACAAGTGTGGGGCCCGCATGATGAGGCG
ACTGTTGGCCCAGCATGCCACGTCTGAGTGCCCCAAGCGCACCCAGCCCTGTGCCTACTGTACCAAGGAA
TTTGTTTATGACACCATCCAGAGCCACCAGTACCAGTGCCCACGCCTGCCTGTTCCCTGCCCCAACCAAT
GTGGAGTGGGCACTGTGGCCCGGGAAGACCTGCCCACCCATCTGAAGGATAGCTGCAGCACTGCCTTTGT
TCTCTGCCCTTTCAAAGAGTCTGGCTGCAAGCACAGGTGCCCTAAGCTGGCAATGGGACGTCACGTGGAG
GAGAGCGTAAAGCCACATCTGGCTATGATGTGTGCCCTGGTGAGCCGACAGCG
