>Addgene plasmid #58318 | pEGFP-TRAF4 | addgene partial sequence | sequence record 92210 | SV40pA-R 5'-GAAATTTGTGATGCTATTGC-3'
AGTTAACAACAACAATTGCATTCATTTTATGTTTCAGGTTCAGGGGGAGGTGTGGGAGGTTTTTTAAAGC
AAGTAAAACCTCTACAAATGTGGTATGGCTGATTATGATCAGTTATCTAGATCCGGTGGATCCCGGGCCC
GCGGTACCGTCGACTCAGCTGAGGATCTTCCGGGGCAGTTCGACAGAGGCACGGATGAAAACCGCATCAT
CCCGCACGTAGTTCCGCTTTCGGATGTCCTGGTGGGAAATGAACTTGGGGTAGCCGAAGCCCAGAGAACT
CTCATCCAGGGAGCCTCGCCACGTGCCGGGCTTCTGGAAGTTCTTCCAGTTTGGATCAGGGTGGAAGGTC
TCAGTGACATGCTGTGGCTTAGCCAAACCTGGGTCACTCTGATCCAGCAGGGAGAAGGTGACCCGGCGGG
CAAAGGGCCACTCAAGGAGATTGTCAAAGGCGCCCGGCAAGACACGGATGTAGATGGAGAGGTGTGTGCC
CTCACCACTGCCGTTGCCGTTGAGGAATGCAGACACCTGCAGCTTGTAGCCGTACTTATGCGTATAGAAG
GCTGGGCTGAAGCACTCCAGGTTAGGCTTGGCCTTGGCCTCTTGTAGACGACGCCCATAGCTGCCAATCT
TCCAGATGAGCACTCCATCGCTGCCTATGGATAGTTCTTCCAGCTCTCTTCGCAGCTCCTGCAGCTCTTG
CCGCTGTCGGCTCACCAGGGCACACATCATAGCCAGATGTGGCTTTACGCTCTCCTCCACGTGACGTCCC
ATTGCCAGCTTAGGGCACCTGTGCTTGCAGCCAGACTCTTTGAAAGGGCAGAGAACAAAGGCAGTGCTGC
AGCTATCCTTCAGATGGGTGGGCAGGTCTTCCCGGGCCACAGTGCCCACTCCACATTGGTTGGGGCAGGG
AACAGGCAGGCGTGGGCACTGGTACTGGTGGCTCTGGATGGTGTCATAAACAAATTCCTTGGTACAGTAG
GCACAGGGCTGGGTGCGCTTGGGG
